Addgene plasmid #50550: pEO100c
Purpose: Expresses sfGFP under the PompC1157 promoter
Depositing lab: Jeffrey Tabor. Depositing organization: Rice University. Publication: Characterizing bacterial gene circuit dynamics with optically programmed gene expression signals. Olson EJ, Hartsough LA, Landry BP, Shroff R, Tabor JJ. Nat Methods. 2014 Mar 9. doi: 10.1038/nmeth.2884. PubMed 24608181.
Backbone
  Vector backbone: pSB4A3
  Backbone manufacturer: Registry of Standard Biological Parts
  Backbone size w/o insert (bp): 3357
  Total vector size (bp): 5266
  Vector type: Bacterial Expression, Synthetic Biology
Growth in bacteria
  Bacterial resistance: Ampicillin, 100 μg/mL
  Growth temperature: 37°C
  Growth strain: Top10
  Copy number: Low Copy
Gene/Insert
  Gene/Insert name: sfGFP (alt name: Superfolder GFP)
  Species: Synthetic
  Insert size (bp): 1909
Terms and licenses: Academic/Nonprofit Terms; Industry Terms: Not Available to Industry
How to cite: pEO100c was a gift from Jeffrey Tabor (Addgene plasmid # 50550 ; http://n2t.net/addgene:50550 ; RRID:Addgene_50550)
