[The description below was written by a language model from this plasmid's Addgene catalogue record.]
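Description:
pEO100c is a bacterial expression plasmid for synthetic biology work, built on the pSB4A3 backbone from the Registry of Standard Biological Parts. It is maintained in E. coli at low copy number and selected with ampicillin. The record gives a total size of 5266 bp, made up of a 3357 bp backbone and a 1909 bp insert region. No feature table is supplied, so the origin of replication, terminators, ribosome binding site and any other elements are not itemised. The listed insert is considerably longer than a GFP coding sequence alone, which implies additional promoter or regulatory sequence, but the record does not say what that sequence is.

The payload is superfolder GFP (sfGFP), a synthetic, fast-maturing and robustly folding green fluorescent protein variant, placed under the control of a promoter designated PompC1157. By its name this is an ompC-derived promoter. Native ompC promoters are regulated by the EnvZ/OmpR two-component system through phosphorylated OmpR, although the record does not describe how this variant differs from the native one. In this arrangement, fluorescence reports the transcriptional activity of the promoter, and the low-copy backbone keeps reporter dosage and expression burden modest.

The associated publication concerns characterising bacterial gene circuit dynamics using optically programmed gene expression signals. pEO100c therefore most plausibly serves as the fluorescent output module of a light-responsive signalling system, in which the sensor components would be supplied from other constructs. The record itself states only that the plasmid expresses sfGFP from PompC1157.
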