>Addgene plasmid #50550 | pEO100c | addgene partial sequence | sequence record 82226 | pBRforEco 5'-AATAGGCGTATCACGAGGC-3'
CCTTAGCTTTCGCTAAGGATGATTTCTGGAATTCGCGGCCGCTTCTAGAGTCCCTTGCATTTACATTTTG
AAACATCTATAGCGATAAATGAAACATCTTAAAAGTTTTAGTATCATATTCGTGTTGGATTATTCTGCAT
TTTTGGGGAGAATGGACTTGCCGACTGATTAATGAGGGTTAATCAGTATGCAGTGGCATAAAAAAGCAAA
TAAAGGCATATAACAGAGGGTTAATAACATGAAAGTTAAAGTACTGTCCCTCCTGGTCCCAGCTCTGCTG
GTAGCAGGCGCAGCAAACGCTGCTGAAGTTTACAACAAAGACGGCAACAAATTAGATCTGTACGGTAAAG
TAGACGGCCTGCGCTATTTCTCTGACAACAAAGATGTAGATGGCGACCAGACCTACATGCGTCTTGGCTT
CAAAGGTGAAACTCAGGTTACTGACCAGCTGACCGGTTACGGCCAGTGGGAATATCAGATCCAGGGCAAC
AGCGCTGAAAACGAAAACAACTCCTGGACCCGTGTGGCATTCGCAGGTCTGAAATTCCAGGATGTGGGTT
CTTTCGACTACGGTCGTAACTACGGCGTTGTTTATGACGTAACTTCCTGGACCGACGTACTGCCAGAATT
CGGTGGTGACACCTACGGTTCTGACAACTTCATGCAGCAGCGTGGTAACGGCTTCGCGACCTACCGTAAC
ACTGACTTCTTCGGTCTGGTTGACGGCCTGAACTTTGCTGTTCAGTACCAGGGTAAAAACGGCAACCCAT
CTGGTGAAGGCTTTACTAGTGGCGTAACTAACAAC
