>Addgene plasmid #50550 | pEO100c | addgene partial sequence | sequence record 82446 | ColE2 5'-CCGCAGCCGAACGACCGAGC-3'
GAGCGAGGAAGCCTGCATAACGCGAAGTAATCTTTTCGGTTTTAAAGAAAAAGGGCAGGGTGGTGACACC
TTGCCCTTTTTTGCCGGACTGCAGCGGCCGCTACTAGTATCCTTACGCGAAATACGGGCTCATCATTTGT
ACAGTTCATCCATACCATGCGTGATGCCCGCTGCGGTTACGAACTCCAGCAGAACCATATGATCGCGTTT
CTCGTTCGGATCTTTAGACAGAACGCTTTGCGTGCTCAGATAGTGATTGTCTGGCAGCAGAACAGGACCA
TCACCGATTGGAGTGTTTTGCTGGTAGTGATCAGCCAGCTGCACGCTGCCATCCTCCACGTTGTGGCGAA
TTTTAAAATTCGCTTTAATGCCATTTTTTTGTTTATCGGCGGTGATGTAAACATTGTGGCTGTTAAAATT
GTATTCCAGCTTATGGCCCAGGATATTGCCGTCTTCTTTAAAGTCAATGCCTTTCAGCTCAATGCGGTTT
ACCAGGGTATCGCCTTCAAATTTCACTTCCGCACGCGTTTTGTACGTGCCGTCATCCTTAAAGGAAATCG
TGCGTTCCTGCACATAGCCTTCCGGCATGGCGGACTTGAAGAAGTCATGCTGCTTCATATGGTCCGGATA
ACGAGCAAAGCACTGAACACCATAAGTCAGCGTCGTTACCAGAGTCGGCCAAGGTACCGGCAGTTTACCA
GTAGTACAGATGAACTTCAGCGTCAGTTTACCATTAGTTGCGTCACCTTCACCCTCGCCACGCACGGAAA
ACTTATGACCGTTGACATCACCATCCAGTTCCACCAGAATAGGGACGACACCAGTGAACAGCTCTTCGCC
TTTACGCATATATTGACCTACCTTATTTTATTTATATAGACAGATTTCCCCTCGGTGCT
